Addgene plasmid #103706: LSB-hsa-miR-6511a-5p
Purpose: Used to sense miRNA activity using fluorescence based tools. hsa-miR-6511a-5p target in 3' UTR of of mKate. miRNA activity can be measured by the repression of mKate2 relative to EBFP2 fluorescent proteins . Plasmid is inherently unstable; please see Depositor Comments
Depositing lab: Ron Weiss. Depositing organization: Massachusetts Institute of Technology. Publication: A mixed antagonistic/synergistic miRNA repression model enables accurate predictions of multi-input miRNA sensor activity. Gam JJ, Babb J, Weiss R. Nat Commun. 2018 Jun 22;9(1):2430. doi: 10.1038/s41467-018-04575-0. PubMed 29934631.
Backbone
  Vector backbone: Low Sensor Backbone (LSB)
  Vector type: Mammalian Expression, Synthetic Biology
Growth in bacteria
  Bacterial resistance: Ampicillin and Kanamycin, 100 & 50 μg/mL
  Growth temperature: 30°C
  Growth strain: NEB Stable
  Copy number: High Copy
Gene/Insert
  Gene/Insert name: hsa-miR-6511a-5p target
  Species: H. sapiens (human)
  Promoter: EF-1a
  Cloning method: Gibson Cloning
Terms and licenses: Academic/Nonprofit Terms; Industry Terms: Not Available to Industry
Depositor comments: Please note that this plasmid is inherently unstable due to a repeating poly A element. We recommend performing a diagnostic digest on multiple colonies upon receipt. The depositors would like to note the presence of several discrepancies between the depositor sequence and physical plasmid sequence. In particular, the sequences upstream and downstream of the puromycin coding region have 10 bp insertions which do not affect the ability to perform puromycin selection. The sequences for those regions within the physical plasmids are as follows: Upstream of Puro: GAATTCGACCGCCTGTCTCAAGGTGCCACC; Downstream of Puro: GCTTTGAGACTACGCGTGAATTCACTCCTC. Please contact if you are interested in this plasmid prior to placing an order.
How to cite: LSB-hsa-miR-6511a-5p was a gift from Ron Weiss (Addgene plasmid # 103706 ; http://n2t.net/addgene:103706 ; RRID:Addgene_103706)
