[The description below was written by a language model from this plasmid's Addgene catalogue record and pLannotate feature annotations shown in this document.]
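Description:
LSB-hsa-miR-6511a-5p is an 11,047 nt mammalian expression plasmid built on the Low Sensor Backbone (LSB) and designed as a two-colour fluorescent sensor of microRNA activity. It replicates in E. coli from a high-copy ColE1/pUC-type origin and carries both a β-lactamase gene (ampicillin) and an aph(3')-Ia gene (kanamycin), matching the dual bacterial selection listed in the record. A puromycin N-acetyltransferase coding sequence followed by a rabbit β-globin polyadenylation signal is also present, and the depositor notes that it supports puromycin selection; no mammalian promoter is annotated directly upstream of it.

The payload consists of two parallel transcription units of nearly identical architecture. Each has a human EF-1α core promoter with its intron A, a fluorescent protein coding sequence flanked by Gateway attB sites left over from assembly, and a β-globin fragment and poly(A) signal. One unit expresses the red protein mKate2, whose 3' UTR carries the target site for human miR-6511a-5p. This site is not separately annotated, but an unannotated stretch between attB2 and the β-globin sequences downstream of mKate2 is consistent with that position. The other unit expresses EBFP2 without a target and serves as an internal reference. In transfected cells, miR-6511a-5p activity represses mKate2 while leaving EBFP2 unaffected, so the ratio of red to blue fluorescence reports miRNA activity per cell.

The depositor warns that the repeated poly(A) elements make the plasmid inherently unstable. The physical plasmid also differs slightly from the deposited sequence, including short insertions flanking the puromycin gene that do not impair selection.
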