Features (pLannotate 1.2.2; 28 found; start..end, strand, type, name):
     87..675     -  rep_origin     ori: high-copy-number ColE1/pMB1/pBR322/pUC origin of replication
    846..1706    -  CDS            AmpR: β-lactamase; bla; confers resistance to ampicillin, carbenicillin, and related antibiotics
   1707..1778    -  promoter       AmpR promoter: bla
   1857..2456    +  CDS            PuroR: puromycin N-acetyltransferase; pac from Streptomyces alboniger; confers resistance to puromycin
   2461..2541    +  CDS            HBB (fragment): HBB_PONPY - Experimental evidence at transcript level: Swiss-Prot protein existence level 2. Involved in oxygen transport from the lung to the various peripheral tissues. From Pongo pygmaeus (Bornean orangutan).
   2612..2667    +  polyA_signal   β-globin poly(A) signal: rabbit β-globin polyadenylation signal (Gil and Proudfoot, 1987)
   3646..3666    +  protein_bind   attB4: mutant version of attB; core recombination site for the Gateway® BP reaction BP Clonase™
   3734..3945    +  promoter       EF-1α core promoter: core promoter for human elongation factor EF-1α
   3946..4884    +  intron         EF-1α intron A: intron upstream of the start codon of human EF-1α
   4911..4931    +  protein_bind   attB1: mutant version of attB; core recombination site for the Gateway® BP reaction BP Clonase™
   4951..5646    +  CDS            mKate2: mKate2 is a basic (constitutively fluorescent) red fluorescent protein published in 2009, derived from Entacmaea quadricolor. It is reported to be a rapidly-maturing monomer with moderate acid sensitivity.
   5666..5690    -  protein_bind   attB2: mutant version of attB; recombination site for the Gateway® BP reaction BP Clonase™
   5838..5912    +  CDS            HBB (fragment): HBB_PONPY - Experimental evidence at transcript level: Swiss-Prot protein existence level 2. Involved in oxygen transport from the lung to the various peripheral tissues. From Pongo pygmaeus (Bornean orangutan).
   5983..6038    +  polyA_signal   β-globin poly(A) signal: rabbit β-globin polyadenylation signal (Gil and Proudfoot, 1987)
   6422..6447    +  misc_feature   SA: splice acceptor site
   7119..7139    +  protein_bind   attB4: mutant version of attB; core recombination site for the Gateway® BP reaction BP Clonase™
   7207..7418    +  promoter       EF-1α core promoter: core promoter for human elongation factor EF-1α
   7419..8357    +  intron         EF-1α intron A: intron upstream of the start codon of human EF-1α
   8384..8404    +  protein_bind   attB1: mutant version of attB; core recombination site for the Gateway® BP reaction BP Clonase™
   8415..9131    +  CDS            EBFP2: EBFP2 is a basic (constitutively fluorescent) blue fluorescent protein published in 2007, derived from Aequorea victoria. It is reported to be a rapidly-maturing monomer with moderate acid sensitivity.
   9139..9163    -  protein_bind   attB2: mutant version of attB; recombination site for the Gateway® BP reaction BP Clonase™
   9167..9247    +  CDS            HBB (fragment): HBB_PONPY - Experimental evidence at transcript level: Swiss-Prot protein existence level 2. Involved in oxygen transport from the lung to the various peripheral tissues. From Pongo pygmaeus (Bornean orangutan).
   9318..9373    +  polyA_signal   β-globin poly(A) signal: rabbit β-globin polyadenylation signal (Gil and Proudfoot, 1987)
   9756..9778    -  protein_bind   lac operator (fragment): The lac repressor binds to the lac operator to inhibit transcription in E. coli. This inhibition can be relieved by adding lactose or isopropyl-β-D-thiogalactopyranoside (IPTG). lac repressor encoded by lacI
   9782..9812    -  promoter       lac promoter: promoter for the E. coli lac operon
   9827..9848    -  protein_bind   CAP binding site: CAP binding activates transcription in the presence of cAMP. E. coli catabolite activator protein
   9861..9900    -  CDS            lacI (fragment): lac repressor; lacI; The lac repressor binds to the lac operator to inhibit transcription in E. coli. This inhibition can be relieved by adding lactose or isopropyl-β-D-thiogalactopyranoside (IPTG).
  10073..10882   +  CDS            KanR: aminoglycoside phosphotransferase; aph(3')-Ia; confers resistance to kanamycin in bacteria or G418 (Geneticin®) in eukaryotes
>Addgene plasmid #103706 | LSB-hsa-miR-6511a-5p | depositor full sequence | sequence record 196460 | Full Sequence
AATTGAGGGGATAACGCAGGAAAGAACATGTGAGCAAAAGGCCAGCAAAAGGCCAGGAACCGTAAAAAGG
CCGCGTTGCTGGCGTTTTTCCATAGGCTCCGCCCCCCTGACGAGCATCACAAAAATCGACGCTCAAGTCA
GAGGTGGCGAAACCCGACAGGACTATAAAGATACCAGGCGTTTCCCCCTGGAAGCTCCCTCGTGCGCTCT
CCTGTTCCGACCCTGCCGCTTACCGGATACCTGTCCGCCTTTCTCCCTTCGGGAAGCGTGGCGCTTTCTC
ATAGCTCACGCTGTAGGTATCTCAGTTCGGTGTAGGTCGTTCGCTCCAAGCTGGGCTGTGTGCACGAACC
CCCCGTTCAGCCCGACCGCTGCGCCTTATCCGGTAACTATCGTCTTGAGTCCAACCCGGTAAGACACGAC
TTATCGCCACTGGCAGCAGCCACTGGTAACAGGATTAGCAGAGCGAGGTATGTAGGCGGTGCTACAGAGT
TCTTGAAGTGGTGGCCTAACTACGGCTACACTAGAAGAACAGTATTTGGTATCTGCGCTCTGCTGAAGCC
AGTTACCTTCGGAAAAAGAGTTGGTAGCTCTTGATCCGGCAAACAAACCACCGCTGGTAGCGGTGGTTTT
TTTGTTTGCAAGCAGCAGATTACGCGCAGAAAAAAAGGATCTCAAGAAGATCCTTTGATCTTTTCTACGG
GGTCTGACGCTCAGTGGAACGAAAACTCACGTTAAGGGATTTTGGTCATGAGATTATCAAAAAGGATCTT
CACCTAGATCCTTTTAAATTAAAAATGAAGTTTTAAATCAATCTAAAGTATATATGAGTAAACTTGGTCT
GACAGTTACCAATGCTTAATCAGTGAGGCACCTATCTCAGCGATCTGTCTATTTCGTTCATCCATAGTTG
CCTGACTCCCCGTCGTGTAGATAACTACGATACGGGAGGGCTTACCATCTGGCCCCAGTGCTGCAATGAT
ACCGCGAGAACCACGCTCACCGGCTCCAGATTTATCAGCAATAAACCAGCCAGCCGGAAGGGCCGAGCGC
AGAAGTGGTCCTGCAACTTTATCCGCCTCCATCCAGTCTATTAATTGTTGCCGGGAAGCTAGAGTAAGTA
GTTCGCCAGTTAATAGTTTGCGCAACGTTGTTGCCATTGCTACAGGCATCGTGGTGTCACGCTCGTCGTT
TGGTATGGCTTCATTCAGCTCCGGTTCCCAACGATCAAGGCGAGTTACATGATCCCCCATGTTGTGCAAA
AAAGCGGTTAGCTCCTTCGGTCCTCCGATCGTTGTCAGAAGTAAGTTGGCCGCAGTGTTATCACTCATGG
TTATGGCAGCACTGCATAATTCTCTTACTGTCATGCCATCCGTAAGATGCTTTTCTGTGACTGGTGAGTA
CTCAACCAAGTCATTCTGAGAATAGTGTATGCGGCGACCGAGTTGCTCTTGCCCGGCGTCAATACGGGAT
AATACCGCGCCACATAGCAGAACTTTAAAAGTGCTCATCATTGGAAAACGTTCTTCGGGGCGAAAACTCT
CAAGGATCTTACCGCTGTTGAGATCCAGTTCGATGTAACCCACTCGTGCACCCAACTGATCTTCAGCATC
TTTTACTTTCACCAGCGTTTCTGGGTGAGCAAAAACAGGAAGGCAAAATGCCGCAAAAAAGGGAATAAGG
GCGACACGGAAATGTTGAATACTCATACTCTTCCTTTTTCAATATTATTGAAGCATTTATCAGGGTTATT
GTCTCATGAGCGGATACATATTTGAATGTAGCTCCGAATTTCTCGAGGGCTTGTCGACGACGGCGGTCTC
CGTCGTCAGGATCATGAATTCGACCCGCCTGCCACCATGACCGAGTACAAGCCCACGGTGCGCCTCGCCA
CCCGCGACGACGTCCCCCGGGCCGTACGCACCCTCGCCGCCGCGTTCGCCGACTACCCCGCCACGCGCCA
CACCGTCGACCCGGACCGCCACATCGAGCGGGTCACCGAGCTGCAAGAACTCTTCCTCACGCGCGTCGGG
CTCGACATCGGCAAGGTGTGGGTCGCGGACGACGGCGCCGCGGTGGCGGTCTGGACCACGCCGGAGAGCG
TCGAAGCGGGGGCGGTGTTCGCCGAGATCGGCCCGCGCATGGCCGAGTTGAGCGGTTCCCGGCTGGCCGC
GCAGCAACAGATGGAAGGCCTCCTGGCGCCGCACCGGCCCAAGGAGCCCGCGTGGTTCCTGGCCACCGTC
GGCGTCTCGCCCGACCACCAGGGCAAGGGTCTGGGCAGCGCCGTCGTGCTCCCCGGAGTGGAGGCGGCCG
AGCGCGCCGGGGTGCCCGCCTTCCTGGAGACATCCGCGCCCCGCAACCTCCCCTTCTACGAGCGGCTCGG
CTTCACCGTCACCGCCGACGTCGAGGTGCCCGAAGGACCGCGCACCTGGTGCATGACCCGCAAGCCCGGT
GCCTGATACGCGTGAATTCACTCCTCAGGTGCAGGCTGCCTATCAGAAGGTGGTGGCTGGTGTGGCCAAT
GCCCTGGCTCACAAATACCACTGAGATCTTTTTCCCTCTGCCAAAAATTATGGGGACATCATGAAGCCCC
TTGAGCATCTGACTTCTGGCTAATAAAGGAAATTTATTTTCATTGCAATAGTGTGTTGGAATTTTTTGTG
TCTCTCACTCGGAAGGACATATGGGAGGGCAAATCATTTAAAACATCAGAATGAGTATTTGGTTTAGAGT
TTGGCAACATATGCCCATATGCTGGCTGCCATGAACAAAGGTTGGCTATAAAGAGGTCATCAGTATATGA
AACAGCCCCCTGCTGTCCATTCCTTATTCCATAGAAAAGCCTTGACTTGAGGTTAGATTTTTTTTATATT
TTGTTTTGTGTTATTTTTTTCTTTAACATCCCTAAAATTTTCCTTACATGTTTTACTAGCCAGATTTTTC
CTCCTCTCCTGACTACTCCCAGTCATAGCTGTCCCTCTTCTCTTATGGAGATCCCTCGACCTGCAGCCCA
AGCTTGAATTCTCTAGAATTACCCTGTTATCCCTATGCTTGGTTTACCGAGCTCTTATTGGTTTTCAAAC
TTCATTGACTGTGCCCAACGCGCCTGGGAGCTCACGGGGACAGCCCCCCCCCAAAGCCCCCAGGGATGTA
ATTACGTCCCTCCCCCGCTAGGGGGCAGCAGCGAGCCGCCCGGGGCTCCGCTCCGGTCCGGCGCTCCCCC
CGCATCCCCGAGCCGGCAGCGTGCGGGGACAGCCCGGGCACGGGGAAGGTGGCACGGGATCGCTTTCCTC
TGAACGCTTCTCGCTGCTCTTTGAGCCTGCAGACACCTGGGGGGATACGGGGAAAAAGCTAGGCTGAAAG
ACCGGTTCTTAGAATGACACGCGCCTGGGAGCTCACGGGGACAGCCCCCCCCCAAAGCCCCCAGGGATGT
AATTACGTCCCTCCCCCGCTAGGGGGCAGCAGCGAGCCGCCCGGGGCTCCGCTCCGGTCCGGCGCTCCCC
CCGCATCCCCGAGCCGGCAGCGTGCGGGGACAGCCCGGGCACGGGGAAGGTGGCACGGGATCGCTTTCCT
CTGAACGCTTCTCGCTGCTCTTTGAGCCTGCAGACACCTGGGGGGATACGGGGAAAAAGCTAACTTCTGA
GACGACAACTTTGTATAGAAAAGTTGGCTCCGAATTCGCCCTTGACAGCAGAGATCCAGTTTGGTTAATT
AATTGGCTCCGGTGCCCGTCAGTGGGCAGAGCGCACATCGCCCACAGTCCCCGAGAAGTTGTGGGGAGGG
GTCGGCAATTGAACCGGTGCCTAGAGAAGGTGGCGCGGGGTAAACTGGGAAAGTGATGTCGTGTACTGGC
TCCGCCTTTTTCCCGAGGGTGGGGGAGAACCGTATATAAGTGCAGTAGTCGCCGTGAACGTTCTTTTTCG
CAACGGGTTTGCCGCCAGAACACAGGTAAGTGCCGTGTGTGGTTCCCGCGGGCCTGGCCTCTTTACGGGT
TATGGCCCTTGCGTGCCTTGAATTACTTCCACCTGGCTGCAGTACGTGATTCTTGATCCCGAGCTTCGGG
TTGGAAGTGGGTGGGAGAGTTCGAGGCCTTGCGCTTAAGGAGCCCCTTCGCCTCGTGCTTGAGTTGAGGC
CTGGCCTGGGCGCTGGGGCCGCCGCGTGCGAATCTGGTGGCACCTTCGCGCCTGTCTCGCTGCTTTCGAT
AAGTCTCTAGCCATTTAAAATTTTTGATGACCTGCTGCGACGCTTTTTTTCTGGCAAGATAGTCTTGTAA
ATGCGGGCCAAGATCTGCACACTGGTATTTCGGTTTTTGGGGCCGCGGGCGGCGACGGGGCCCGTGCGTC
CCAGCGCACATGTTCGGCGAGGCGGGGCCTGCGAGCGCGGCCACCGAGAATCGGACGGGGGTAGTCTCAA
GCTGGCCGGCCTGCTCTGGTGCCTGGCCTCGCGCCGCCGTGTATCGCCCCGCCCTGGGCGGCAAGGCTGG
CCCGGTCGGCACCAGTTGCGTGAGCGGAAAGATGGCCGCTTCCCGGCCCTGCTGCAGGGAGCTCAAAATG
GAGGACGCGGCGCTCGGGAGAGCGGGCGGGTGAGTCACCCACACAAAGGAAAAGGGCCTTTCCGTCCTCA
GCCGTCGCTTCATGTGACTCCACGGAGTACCGGGCGCCGTCCAGGCACCTCGATTAGTTCTCGAGCTTTT
GGAGTACGTCGTCTTTAGGTTGGGGGGAGGGGTTTTATGCGATGGAGTTTCCCCACACTGAGTGGGTGGA
GACTGAAGTTAGGCCAGCTTGGCACTTGATGTAATTCTCCTTGGAATTTGCCCTTTTTGAGTTTGGATCT
TGGTTCATTCTCAAGCCTCAGACAGTGGTTCAAAGTTTTTTTCTTCCATTTCAGGTGTCGTGAGAAGGGC
GAATTCGACCCAAGTTTGTACAAAAAAGCAGGCTGGATCCAGGTGCCACCATGGTGAGCGAGCTGATTAA
GGAGAACATGCACATGAAGCTGTACATGGAGGGCACCGTGAACAACCACCACTTCAAGTGCACATCCGAG
GGCGAAGGCAAGCCCTACGAGGGCACCCAGACCATGAGAATCAAGGCGGTCGAGGGCGGCCCTCTCCCCT
TCGCCTTCGACATCCTGGCTACCAGCTTCATGTACGGCAGCAAAACCTTCATCAACCACACCCAGGGCAT
CCCCGACTTCTTTAAGCAGTCCTTCCCCGAGGGCTTCACATGGGAGAGAGTCACCACATACGAAGATGGG
GGCGTGCTGACCGCTACCCAGGACACCAGCCTCCAGGACGGCTGCCTCATCTACAACGTCAAGATCAGAG
GGGTGAACTTCCCATCCAACGGCCCTGTGATGCAGAAGAAAACACTCGGCTGGGAGGCCTCCACCGAGAC
ACTGTACCCCGCTGACGGCGGCCTGGAAGGCAGAGCCGACATGGCCCTGAAGCTCGTGGGCGGGGGCCAC
CTGATCTGCAACCTTAAGACCACATACAGATCCAAGAAACCCGCTAAGAACCTCAAGATGCCCGGCGTCT
ACTATGTGGACAGGAGACTGGAAAGAATCAAGGAGGCCGACAAAGAGACATACGTCGAGCAGCACGAGGT
GGCTGTGGCCAGATACTGCGACCTCCCTAGCAAACTGGGGCACAAACTTAATTGAGAATTCTACCACCCA
GCTTTCTTGTACAAAGTGGTACGTCTCAAGACCAGAGGTCTCTGCTTCCAGTCTACCTGTCAGCCCCACT
TCTGCCTGCCTGTCAGCCCCACTTCTGCCTGCCTGTCAGCCCCACTTCTGCCTGCCTGTCAGCCCCACTT
CTGCCTGCAACCAGAAGAGACCTGTGCTTCACTCCTCAGGTGCAGGCTGCCTATCAGAAGGTGGTGGCTG
GTGTGGCCAATGCCCTGGCTCACAAATACCACTGAGATCTTTTTCCCTCTGCCAAAAATTATGGGGACAT
CATGAAGCCCCTTGAGCATCTGACTTCTGGCTAATAAAGGAAATTTATTTTCATTGCAATAGTGTGTTGG
AATTTTTTGTGTCTCTCACTCGGAAGGACATATGGGAGGGCAAATCATTTAAAACATCAGAATGAGTATT
TGGTTTAGAGTTTGGCAACATATGCCCATATGCTGGCTGCCATGAACAAAGGTTGGCTATAAAGAGGTCA
TCAGTATATGAAACAGCCCCCTGCTGTCCATTCCTTATTCCATAGAAAAGCCTTGACTTGAGGTTAGATT
TTTTTTATATTTTGTTTTGTGTTATTTTTTTCTTTAACATCCCTAAAATTTTCCTTACATGTTTTACTAG
CCAGATTTTTCCTCCTCTCCTGACTACTCCCAGTCATAGCTGTCCCTCTTCTCTTATGGAGATCCCGAGC
GGTGCGTTTTTATGCTTGTAGTATTGTATAATGTTTTTAAGATCCAAGCTTCTGACCTCTTCTCTTCCTC
CCACAGGGCCTCGAGACAATTGCATCGATGGTACCAGTGAAAGTCTGCAATGAATTCGAGTTGGCGCGCC
TGTCATTCTAAATCTCTCTTTCAGCCTAAAGCTTTTTCCCCGTATCCCCCCAGGTGTCTGCAGGCTCAAA
GAGCAGCGAGAAGCGTTCAGAGGAAAGCGATCCCGTGCCACCTTCCCCGTGCCCGGGCTGTCCCCGCACG
CTGCCGGCTCGGGGATGCGGGGGGAGCGCCGGACCGGAGCGGAGCCCCGGGCGGCTCGCTGCTGCCCCCT
AGCGGGGGAGGGACGTAATTACATCCCTGGGGGCTTTGGGAGGGGGCTGTCCCCGTGAGCTCCCAGGCGC
GCCTGTCATTCTAAATCTCTCTTTCAGCCTAAAGCTTTTTCCCCGTATCCCCCCAGGTGTCTGCAGGCTC
AAAGAGCAGCGAGAAGCGTTCAGAGGAAAGCGATCCCGTGCCACCTTCCCCGTGCCCGGGCTGTCCCCGC
ACGCTGCCGGCTCGGGGATGCGGGGGGAGCGCCGGACCGGAGCGGAGCCCCGGGCGGCTCGCTGCTGCCC
CCTAGCGGGGGAGGGACGTAATTACATCCCTGGGGGCTTTGGGGGGGGGCTGTCCCCGTGAGCTCCCAGG
CGCGCCAACTCGGTACCGTATCGATGTCGACGTTAACGCTAGTGATATCAACTTTGTATAGAAAAGTTGG
CTCCGAATTCGCCCTTGACAGCAGAGATCCAGTTTGGTTAATTAATTGGCTCCGGTGCCCGTCAGTGGGC
AGAGCGCACATCGCCCACAGTCCCCGAGAAGTTGTGGGGAGGGGTCGGCAATTGAACCGGTGCCTAGAGA
AGGTGGCGCGGGGTAAACTGGGAAAGTGATGTCGTGTACTGGCTCCGCCTTTTTCCCGAGGGTGGGGGAG
AACCGTATATAAGTGCAGTAGTCGCCGTGAACGTTCTTTTTCGCAACGGGTTTGCCGCCAGAACACAGGT
AAGTGCCGTGTGTGGTTCCCGCGGGCCTGGCCTCTTTACGGGTTATGGCCCTTGCGTGCCTTGAATTACT
TCCACCTGGCTGCAGTACGTGATTCTTGATCCCGAGCTTCGGGTTGGAAGTGGGTGGGAGAGTTCGAGGC
CTTGCGCTTAAGGAGCCCCTTCGCCTCGTGCTTGAGTTGAGGCCTGGCCTGGGCGCTGGGGCCGCCGCGT
GCGAATCTGGTGGCACCTTCGCGCCTGTCTCGCTGCTTTCGATAAGTCTCTAGCCATTTAAAATTTTTGA
TGACCTGCTGCGACGCTTTTTTTCTGGCAAGATAGTCTTGTAAATGCGGGCCAAGATCTGCACACTGGTA
TTTCGGTTTTTGGGGCCGCGGGCGGCGACGGGGCCCGTGCGTCCCAGCGCACATGTTCGGCGAGGCGGGG
CCTGCGAGCGCGGCCACCGAGAATCGGACGGGGGTAGTCTCAAGCTGGCCGGCCTGCTCTGGTGCCTGGC
CTCGCGCCGCCGTGTATCGCCCCGCCCTGGGCGGCAAGGCTGGCCCGGTCGGCACCAGTTGCGTGAGCGG
AAAGATGGCCGCTTCCCGGCCCTGCTGCAGGGAGCTCAAAATGGAGGACGCGGCGCTCGGGAGAGCGGGC
GGGTGAGTCACCCACACAAAGGAAAAGGGCCTTTCCGTCCTCAGCCGTCGCTTCATGTGACTCCACGGAG
TACCGGGCGCCGTCCAGGCACCTCGATTAGTTCTCGAGCTTTTGGAGTACGTCGTCTTTAGGTTGGGGGG
AGGGGTTTTATGCGATGGAGTTTCCCCACACTGAGTGGGTGGAGACTGAAGTTAGGCCAGCTTGGCACTT
GATGTAATTCTCCTTGGAATTTGCCCTTTTTGAGTTTGGATCTTGGTTCATTCTCAAGCCTCAGACAGTG
GTTCAAAGTTTTTTTCTTCCATTTCAGGTGTCGTGAGAAGGGCGAATTCGACCCAAGTTTGTACAAAAAA
GCAGGCTCGCCACCATGGTGAGCAAGGGCGAGGAGCTGTTCACCGGGGTGGTGCCCATCCTGGTCGAGCT
GGACGGCGACGTAAACGGCCACAAGTTCAGCGTGAGGGGCGAGGGCGAGGGCGATGCCACCAACGGCAAG
CTGACCCTGAAGTTCATCTGCACCACCGGCAAGCTGCCCGTGCCCTGGCCCACCCTCGTGACCACCCTGA
GCCACGGCGTGCAGTGCTTCGCCCGCTACCCCGACCACATGAAGCAGCACGACTTCTTCAAGTCCGCCAT
GCCCGAAGGCTACGTCCAGGAGCGCACCATCTTCTTCAAGGACGACGGCACCTACAAGACCCGCGCCGAG
GTGAAGTTCGAGGGCGACACCCTAGTGAACCGCATCGAGCTGAAGGGCGTCGACTTCAAGGAGGACGGCA
ACATCCTGGGGCACAAGCTGGAGTACAACTTCAACAGCCACAACATCTATATCATGGCCGTCAAGCAGAA
GAACGGCATCAAGGTGAACTTCAAGATCCGCCACAACGTGGAGGACGGCAGCGTGCAGCTCGCCGACCAC
TACCAGCAGAACACCCCCATCGGCGACGGCCCCGTGCTGCTGCCCGACAGCCACTACCTGAGCACCCAGT
CCGTGCTGAGCAAAGACCCCAACGAGAAGCGCGATCACATGGTCCTGCTGGAGTTCCGCACCGCCGCCGG
GATCACTCTCGGCATGGACGAGCTGTACAAGTAATACCACCCAGCTTTCTTGTACAAAGTGGTACGCGTG
AATTCACTCCTCAGGTGCAGGCTGCCTATCAGAAGGTGGTGGCTGGTGTGGCCAATGCCCTGGCTCACAA
ATACCACTGAGATCTTTTTCCCTCTGCCAAAAATTATGGGGACATCATGAAGCCCCTTGAGCATCTGACT
TCTGGCTAATAAAGGAAATTTATTTTCATTGCAATAGTGTGTTGGAATTTTTTGTGTCTCTCACTCGGAA
GGACATATGGGAGGGCAAATCATTTAAAACATCAGAATGAGTATTTGGTTTAGAGTTTGGCAACATATGC
CCATATGCTGGCTGCCATGAACAAAGGTTGGCTATAAAGAGGTCATCAGTATATGAAACAGCCCCCTGCT
GTCCATTCCTTATTCCATAGAAAAGCCTTGACTTGAGGTTAGATTTTTTTTATATTTTGTTTTGTGTTAT
TTTTTTCTTTAACATCCCTAAAATTTTCCTTACATGTTTTACTAGCCAGATTTTTCCTCCTCTCCTGACT
ACTCCCAGTCATAGCTGTCCCTCTTCTCTTATGGAGATCCCTCGACCTGCAGCCCAAGCTTGGCGTAATC
ATGGTCATAGCTGTTTCCTGTGTGAAATTGTTATCCGCTCACAATTCCACACAACATACGAGCCGGAAGC
ATAAAGTGTAAAGCCTGGGGTGCCTAATGAGTGAGCTAACTCACATTAATTGCGTTGCGCTCACTGCCCG
CTTTCCAGTCGGGAAACCTGTCGTGCCAGCGGATCGACAGTACTAAGCTTGGTCTAATACCCAATCTCTC
GTCTTATCCAGATGTTTTATACGCCTCTGGCCCGTGTCTCAAAATCTCTGATGTTACATTGCACAAGATA
AAATAATATCATCATGAACAATAAAACTGTCTGCTTACATAAACAGTAATACAAGGGGTGTTATGAGCCA
TATTCAACGGGAAACGTCGAGGCCGCGATTAAATTCCAACATGGATGCTGATTTATATGGGTATAAATGG
GCTCGCGATAATGTCGGGCAATCAGGTGCGACAATCTATCGCTTGTATGGGAAGCCCGATGCGCCAGAGT
TGTTTCTGAAACATGGCAAAGGTAGCGTTGCCAATGATGTTACAGATGAGATGGTCAGACTAAACTGGCT
GACGGAATTTATGCCTCTTCCGACCATCAAGCATTTTATCCGTACTCCTGATGATGCATGGTTACTCACC
ACTGCGATCCCCGGAAAAACAGCATTCCAGGTATTAGAAGAATATCCTGATTCAGGTGAAAATATTGTTG
ATGCGCTGGCAGTGTTCCTGCGCCGGTTGCATTCGATTCCTGTTTGTAATTGTCCTTTTAACAGCGATCG
CGTATTTCGTCTCGCTCAGGCGCAATCACGAATGAATAACGGTTTGGTTGATGCGAGTGATTTTGATGAC
GAGCGTAATGGCTGGCCTGTTGAACAAGTCTGGAAAGAAATGCATAAACTTTTGCCATTCTCACCGGATT
CAGTCGTCACTCATGGTGATTTCTCACTTGATAACCTTATTTTTGACGAGGGGAAATTAATAGGTTGTAT
TGATGTTGGACGAGTCGGAATCGCAGACCGATACCAGGATCTTGCCATCCTATGGAACTGCCTCGGTGAG
TTTTCTCCTTCATTACAGAAACGGCTTTTTCAAAAATATGGTATTGATAATCCTGATATGAATAAATTGC
AGTTTCATTTGATGCTCGATGAGTTTTTCTAATCAGAATTGGTTAATTGGTTGTAACACTGGCAGAGCAT
TACGCTGACTTGACGGGACGGCGCAAGCTCATGACCAAAATCCCTTAACGTGAGTTACGCGTCGTTCCAC
TGAGCGTCAGAGGTATCACTAGTATTACAGAGGTAAGTTATAACAGTCGCCTAACCC
