>Addgene plasmid #103706 | LSB-hsa-miR-6511a-5p | depositor partial sequence | sequence record 196461 | hsa-miR-6511a-5p target
CCTGTCAGCCCCACTTCTGCCTG
