>Addgene plasmid #103706 | LSB-hsa-miR-6511a-5p | addgene partial sequence | sequence record 329920 | mKate2-F 5'-ACCCGCTAAGAACCTCAAGA-3'
CAAGGAGGCCGACAAAGAGACATACGTCGAGCAGCACGAGGTGGCTGTGGCCAGATACTGCGACCTCCCT
AGCAAACTGGGGCACAAACTTAATTGAGAATTCTACCACCCAGCTTTCTTGTACAAAGTGGTACGTCTCA
AGACCAGAGGTCTCTGCTTCCAGTCTACCTGTCAGCCCCACTTCTGCCTGCCTGTCAGCCCCACTTCTGC
CTGCCTGTCAGCCCCACTTCTGCCTGCCTGTCAGCCCCACTTCTGCCTGCAACCAGAAGAGACCTGTGCT
TCACTCCTCAGGTGCAGGCTGCCTATCAGAAGGTGGTGGCTGGTGTGGCCAATGCCCTGGCTCACAAATA
CCACTGAGATCTTTTTCCCTCTGCCAAAAATTATGGGGACATCATGAAGCCCCTTGAGCATCTGACTTCT
GGCTAATAAAGGAAATTTATTTTCATTGCAATAGTGTGTTGGAATTTTTTGTGTCTCTCACTCGGAAGGA
CATATGGGAGGGCAAATCATTTAAAACATCAGAATGAGTATTTGGTTTAGAGTTTGGCAACATATGCCCA
TATGCTGGCTGCCATGAACAAAGGTTGGCTATAAAGAGGTCATCAGTATATGAAACAGCCCCCTGCTGTC
CATTCCTTATTCCATAGAAAAGCCTTGACTTGAGGTTAGATTTTTTTTATATTTTGTTTTGTGTTATTTT
TTTCTTTAACATCCCTAAAATTTTCCTTACATGTTTTACTAGCCAGATTTTTCCTCCTCTCCTGACTACT
CCCAGTCATAGCTGTCCCTCTTCTCTTATGGAGATCCCGAGCGGTGCGTTTTTATGCTTGTAGTATTGTA
TAATGTTTTTAAGATCCAAGCTTCTGACCTCTTCTCTTCCTCCCACAGGGCCTCGAGACAATTGCATCGA
TGGTACCAGTGAA
